Addgene plasmid #59384: pT2ST
Purpose: Template plasmid for amplification of a selection cassette that includes two transcription terminator elements, an I-SceI site and a trimethoprim resistance gene.
Depositing lab: Shelley Copley. Depositing organization: University of Colorado, Boulder. Publication: A versatile and highly efficient method for scarless genome editing in Escherichia coli and Salmonella enterica. Kim J, Webb AM, Kershner JP, Blaskowski S, Copley SD. BMC Biotechnol. 2014 Sep 25;14(1):84. 10.1186/1472-6750-14-84 PubMed 25255806.
Backbone
  Vector backbone: pHA1887, an 1887 bp fragment extending from bp 690 to bp 2576 of pUC19 (Acc. No. M77789)
  Backbone manufacturer: Copley Lab
  Backbone size w/o insert (bp): 1887
  Total vector size (bp): 2770
  Vector type: template
Growth in bacteria
  Bacterial resistance: Ampicillin and Trimethoprim
  Growth temperature: 37°C
  Growth strain: Mach1
  Copy number: High Copy
Gene/Insert
  Gene/Insert name: TT-ISceI-dfrA
  Species: Synthetic
  Insert size (bp): 883
  Cloning method: Gibson Cloning
  Sequencing primers: 5′ tatcagggttattgtctcatg; 3′ acttgagcgtcgatttttgtg
Terms and licenses: Academic/Nonprofit Terms; Industry Terms: Not Available to Industry
Depositor comments: iGEM parts BBa_B1002 and BBa_B1006 were used to build the double terminator element. The trimethoprim resistance gene was taken from EZ-Tn5™ <DHFR-1> (Epicentre). We developed GetX (https://sourceforge.net/projects/getx/) a stand-alone python script that allows the user to design mutation cassettes for scarless genome editing in bacteria using our previously described two-step recombination method. Please see the document linked under the Resource Information heading above for additional information on installing and using the script.
How to cite: pT2ST was a gift from Shelley Copley (Addgene plasmid # 59384 ; http://n2t.net/addgene:59384 ; RRID:Addgene_59384)
