[The description below was written by a language model from this plasmid's Addgene catalogue record and pLannotate feature annotations shown in this document.]
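Description:
pT2ST is a small (2,770 bp), high-copy bacterial template plasmid. It is not meant to express anything itself; it serves as a PCR source for a selection cassette used in scarless genome editing of Escherichia coli and Salmonella enterica. Its backbone, pHA1887, is an 1,887 bp fragment of pUC19 that keeps only what is needed for propagation: the ColE1/pUC-type origin of replication and the β-lactamase gene (AmpR) with its native bla promoter. Because the insert carries a second marker, the plasmid is maintained under both ampicillin and trimethoprim selection.

The 883 bp synthetic insert, TT-ISceI-dfrA, was assembled by Gibson cloning. It combines a double transcription terminator built from two iGEM registry terminator parts, a recognition site for the homing endonuclease I-SceI, and a trimethoprim resistance gene taken from a commercial DHFR transposon. The automated annotation identifies this gene as dhfrI, a type I trimethoprim-insensitive dihydrofolate reductase. It does not pick up the terminators or the I-SceI site, which are too short or non-standard for detection, so their exact positions are not given in the record, and neither is the promoter driving the resistance gene.

In the two-step recombination method described by the depositors, the cassette is amplified from pT2ST as part of a mutation cassette and integrated at a chromosomal target under trimethoprim selection. The terminators presumably insulate neighbouring genes from read-through transcription. The I-SceI site then allows a double-strand break to be introduced at the locus, which favours recombinants that have excised the marker and leaves the desired edit without a scar. The depositors also provide a companion script for designing these mutation cassettes.
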