Features (pLannotate 1.2.2; 4 found; start..end, strand, type, name):
     32..892     -  CDS            AmpR: β-lactamase; bla; confers resistance to ampicillin, carbenicillin, and related antibiotics
    893..997     -  promoter       AmpR promoter: bla
   1484..1951    +  CDS            dhfrI: DYR1_ECOLX - Experimental evidence at protein level: Swiss-Prot protein existence level 1. Key enzyme in folate metabolism. Catalyzes an essential reaction for de novo glycine and purine synthesis, and for DNA precursor synthesis (By similarity). From Escherichia coli.
   2043..2631    -  rep_origin     ori: high-copy-number ColE1/pMB1/pBR322/pUC origin of replication
>Addgene plasmid #59384 | pT2ST | depositor full sequence | sequence record 92128 | pT2ST sequence 2770 bps
AAAGTATATATGAGTAAACTTGGTCTGACAGTTACCAATGCTTAATCAGTGAGGCACCTATCTCAGCGAT
CTGTCTATTTCGTTCATCCATAGTTGCCTGACTCCCCGTCGTGTAGATAACTACGATACGGGAGGGCTTA
CCATCTGGCCCCAGTGCTGCAATGATACCGCGAGACCCACGCTCACCGGCTCCAGATTTATCAGCAATAA
ACCAGCCAGCCGGAAGGGCCGAGCGCAGAAGTGGTCCTGCAACTTTATCCGCCTCCATCCAGTCTATTAA
TTGTTGCCGGGAAGCTAGAGTAAGTAGTTCGCCAGTTAATAGTTTGCGCAACGTTGTTGCCATTGCTACA
GGCATCGTGGTGTCACGCTCGTCGTTTGGTATGGCTTCATTCAGCTCCGGTTCCCAACGATCAAGGCGAG
TTACATGATCCCCCATGTTGTGCAAAAAAGCGGTTAGCTCCTTCGGTCCTCCGATCGTTGTCAGAAGTAA
GTTGGCCGCAGTGTTATCACTCATGGTTATGGCAGCACTGCATAATTCTCTTACTGTCATGCCATCCGTA
AGATGCTTTTCTGTGACTGGTGAGTACTCAACCAAGTCATTCTGAGAATAGTGTATGCGGCGACCGAGTT
GCTCTTGCCCGGCGTCAATACGGGATAATACCGCGCCACATAGCAGAACTTTAAAAGTGCTCATCATTGG
AAAACGTTCTTCGGGGCGAAAACTCTCAAGGATCTTACCGCTGTTGAGATCCAGTTCGATGTAACCCACT
CGTGCACCCAACTGATCTTCAGCATCTTTTACTTTCACCAGCGTTTCTGGGTGAGCAAAAACAGGAAGGC
AAAATGCCGCAAAAAAGGGAATAAGGGCGACACGGAAATGTTGAATACTCATACTCTTCCTTTTTCAATA
TTATTGAAGCATTTATCAGGGTTATTGTCTCATGAGCGGATACATATTTGAATGTATTTAGAAAAATAAA
CAAATAGGGGTTCCGCGCACATTTCCCCGAAAAGTGCCACCTGACGTCTAAGAAACCATTATTATCATGA
CATTAACCTATAAAAATAGGCGTATCACGAGGCCCTTATCTCAAGAGTGGCAGCGGTTCTGTTAAGTAAC
TGAACCCAATGTCGTTAGTGACGCTTACCCGCAAAAAACCCCGCTTCGGCGGGGTTTTTTCGCTCTTAAG
AGGTCACTGACCTAACAAAAAAAAAACCCCGCCCCTGACAGGGCGGGGTTTTTTTTGGTCTTGAGTGGCA
GAGTCAGTTATCGCGAGCAGTATGTAAGTAGATCCTCAGTGTCAGCTAGGGATAACAGGGTAATCGGATA
GACGGCATGCACGATTTGTAATAACAGAGTGTCTTGTATTTTTAAAGAAAGTCTATTTAATACAAGTGAT
TATATTAATTAACGGTAAGCATCAGCGGGTGACAAAACGAGCATGCTTACTAATAAAATGTTAACCTCTG
AGGAAGAATTGTGAAACTATCACTAATGGTAGCTATATCGAAGAATGGAGTTATCGGGAATGGCCCTGAT
ATTCCATGGAGTGCCAAAGGTGAACAGCTCCTGTTTAAAGCTATTACCTATAACCAATGGCTGTTGGTTG
GACGCAAGACTTTTGAATCAATGGGAGCATTACCCAACCGAAAGTATGCGGTCGTAACACGTTCAAGTTT
TACATCTGACAATGAGGACGTATTGATCTTTCCATCAATTAAAGATGCTTTAACCAACCTAAAGAAAATA
ACGGATCATGTCATTGTTTCAGGTGGTGGGGAGATATACAAAAGCCTGATCGATCAAGTAGATACACTAC
ATATATCTACAATAGACATCGAGCCGGAAGGTGATGTTTACTTTCCTGAAATCCCCAGCAATTTTAGGCC
AGTTTTTACCCAAGACTTCGCCTCTAACATAAATTATAGTTACCAAATCTGGCAAAAGGGTTAAGCAGGG
CGGGGCGTAACGCAGGAAAGAACATGTGAGCAAAAGGCCAGCAAAAGGCCAGGAACCGTAAAAAGGCCGC
GTTGCTGGCGTTTTTCCATAGGCTCCGCCCCCCTGACGAGCATCACAAAAATCGACGCTCAAGTCAGAGG
TGGCGAAACCCGACAGGACTATAAAGATACCAGGCGTTTCCCCCTGGAAGCTCCCTCGTGCGCTCTCCTG
TTCCGACCCTGCCGCTTACCGGATACCTGTCCGCCTTTCTCCCTTCGGGAAGCGTGGCGCTTTCTCATAG
CTCACGCTGTAGGTATCTCAGTTCGGTGTAGGTCGTTCGCTCCAAGCTGGGCTGTGTGCACGAACCCCCC
GTTCAGCCCGACCGCTGCGCCTTATCCGGTAACTATCGTCTTGAGTCCAACCCGGTAAGACACGACTTAT
CGCCACTGGCAGCAGCCACTGGTAACAGGATTAGCAGAGCGAGGTATGTAGGCGGTGCTACAGAGTTCTT
GAAGTGGTGGCCTAACTACGGCTACACTAGAAGAACAGTATTTGGTATCTGCGCTCTGCTGAAGCCAGTT
ACCTTCGGAAAAAGAGTTGGTAGCTCTTGATCCGGCAAACAAACCACCGCTGGTAGCGGTGGTTTTTTTG
TTTGCAAGCAGCAGATTACGCGCAGAAAAAAAGGATCTCAAGAAGATCCTTTGATCTTTTCTACGGGGTC
TGACGCTCAGTGGAACGAAAACTCACGTTAAGGGATTTTGGTCATGAGATTATCAAAAAGGATCTTCACC
TAGATCCTTTTAAATTAAAAATGAAGTTTTAAATCAATCT
