>Addgene plasmid #59384 | pT2ST | addgene partial sequence | sequence record 96664 | pBR322ori-F 5'-GGGAAACGCCTGGTATCTTT-3'
CTCTGACTTGAGCGTCGATTTTTGTGATGCTCGTCAGGGGGGCGGAGCCTATGGAAAAACGCCAGCAACG
CGGCCTTTTTACGGTTCCTGGCCTTTTGCTGGCCTTTTGCTCACATGTTCTTTCCTGCGTTACGCCCCGC
CCTGCTTAACCCTTTTGCCAGATTTGGTAACTATAATTTATGTTAGAGGCGAAGTCTTGGGTAAAAACTG
GCCTAAAATTGCTGGGGATTTCAGGAAAGTAAACATCACCTTCCGGCTCGATGTCTATTGTAGATATATG
TAGTGTATCTACTTGATCGATCAGGCTTTTGTATATCTCCCCACCACCTGAAACAATGACATGATCCGTT
ATTTTCTTTAGGTTGGTTAAAGCATCTTTAATTGATGGAAAGATCAATACGTCCTCATTGTCAGATGTAA
AACTTGAACGTGTTACGACCGCATACTTTCGGTTGGGTAATGCTCCCATTGATTCAAAAGTCTTGCGTCC
AACCAACAGCCATTGGTTATAGGTAATAGCTTTAAACAGGAGCTGTTCACCTTTGGCACTCCATGGAATA
TCAGGGCCATTCCCGATAACTCCATTCTTCGATATAGCTACCATTAGTGATAGTTTCACAATTCTTCCTC
AGAGGTTAACATTTTATTAGTAAGCATGCTCGTTTTGTCACCCGCTGATGCTTACCGTTAATTAATATAA
TCACTTGTATTAAATAGACTTTCTTTAAAAATACAAGACACTCTGTTATTACAAATCGTGCATGCCGTCT
ATCCGATTACCCTGTTATCCCTAGCTGACACTGAGGATCTACTTACATACTGCTCGCGATAACTGACTCT
GCCACTCAAGACCAAAAAAAACCCCGCCCTGTCAGGGGCGGGGTTTTTTTTTTGTTAGGTCAGTGACCTC
T
