>Addgene plasmid #59384 | pT2ST | addgene partial sequence | sequence record 96665 | pQE-Fwd 5'-CCCGAAAAGTGCCACCTG-3'
TGACATTAACCTATAAAAATAGGCGTATCACGAGGCCCTTATCTCAAGAGTGGCAGCGGTTCTGTTAAGT
AACTGAACCCAATGTCGTTAGTGACGCTTACCCGCAAAAAACCCCGCTTCGGCGGGGTTTTTTCGCTCTT
AAGAGGTCACTGACCTAACAAAAAAAAAACCCCGCCCCTGACAGGGCGGGGTTTTTTTTGGTCTTGAGTG
GCAGAGTCAGTTATCGCGAGCAGTATGTAAGTAGATCCTCAGTGTCAGCTAGGGATAACAGGGTAATCGG
ATAGACGGCATGCACGATTTGTAATAACAGAGTGTCTTGTATTTTTAAAGAAAGTCTATTTAATACAAGT
GATTATATTAATTAACGGTAAGCATCAGCGGGTGACAAAACGAGCATGCTTACTAATAAAATGTTAACCT
CTGAGGAAGAATTGTGAAACTATCACTAATGGTAGCTATATCGAAGAATGGAGTTATCGGGAATGGCCCT
GATATTCCATGGAGTGCCAAAGGTGAACAGCTCCTGTTTAAAGCTATTACCTATAACCAATGGCTGTTGG
TTGGACGCAAGACTTTTGAATCAATGGGAGCATTACCCAACCGAAAGTATGCGGTCGTAACACGTTCAAG
TTTTACATCTGACAATGAGGACGTATTGATCTTTCCATCAATTAAAGATGCTTTAACCAACCTAAAGAAA
ATAACGGATCATGTCATTGTTTCAGGTGGTGGGGAGATATACAAAAGCCTGATCGATCAAGTAGATACAC
TACATATATCTACAATAGACATCGAGCCGGAAGGTGATGTTTACTTTCCTGAAATCCCCAGCAATTTTAG
GCCAGTTTTTACCCAAGACTTCGCCTCTAACATAAATTATAGTTACCAAATCTGGCAAAAGGGTTAAGCA
GGGCGGGGCGTAACGCAGGAAAGAACATGTGAGCAAAAGGCCAGCAAAAGGCCAGGAACCGTAAAAAGGC
CGCGTTGCTGGCGTTTTTCCATAGGCTCCGCCCCCCTGAC
